Addgene plasmid #56484: sfGFP-FAK-5
Purpose: Localization: Focal Adhesion Kinase, Excitation: 485, Emission: 507
Depositing lab: Michael Davidson. Depositing organization: Florida State University, Tallahassee.
Backbone
  Vector backbone: sfGFP
  Backbone size w/o insert (bp): 4750
  Vector type: Mammalian Expression
  Selectable markers: Neomycin (select with G418)
Growth in bacteria
  Bacterial resistance: Kanamycin, 50 μg/mL
  Growth temperature: 37°C
  Growth strain: DH5alpha
  Copy number: High Copy
Gene/Insert
  Gene/Insert name: FAK (alt name: NM_205435)
  Species: G. gallus (chicken)
  Promoter: CMV
  Tag / fusion protein: sfGFP (N terminal on backbone)
  Cloning method: Unknown
  Sequencing primers: 5′ CMV-F; 3′ SV40pA-R
Terms and licenses: Academic/Nonprofit Terms; Industry Terms
Depositor comments: . Excitation = 485; Emission = 507
How to cite: sfGFP-FAK-5 was a gift from Michael Davidson (Addgene plasmid # 56484 ; http://n2t.net/addgene:56484 ; RRID:Addgene_56484)
