[The description below was written by a language model from this plasmid's Addgene catalogue record and pLannotate feature annotations shown in this document.]
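Description:
sfGFP-FAK-5 is a mammalian expression plasmid that produces chicken (G. gallus) focal adhesion kinase (FAK/PTK2) fused at its N terminus to superfolder GFP. It is built on an sfGFP backbone of about 4.75 kb, and the sequenced plasmid totals 7,873 nt. The human cytomegalovirus immediate-early enhancer and promoter drive the fusion. The mammalian codon-optimized sfGFP coding region comes first, a short linker follows, and then the roughly 3.2 kb FAK open reading frame. Transcripts terminate at an SV40 polyadenylation signal. The short "large T antigen" fragment annotated just upstream of that signal is most likely part of the SV40-derived terminator region rather than an expressed element.

A high-copy ColE1/pUC-type origin replicates the plasmid in E. coli, and an f1 origin is also present, which permits single-stranded DNA production. One NeoR/KanR (Tn5 aminoglycoside phosphotransferase) gene provides selection in both hosts. A bacterial bla-type promoter expresses it for kanamycin resistance in bacteria, while the SV40 enhancer/early promoter, paired with an HSV TK poly(A) signal, expresses it for G418 selection of transfected mammalian cells. The small ble and bGH poly(A) fragments in the feature table look like residual or incidental matches in the backbone, not functional parts.

The construct is intended as a fluorescent localization marker. FAK is a non-receptor tyrosine kinase involved in focal adhesion assembly and disassembly, cell spreading and migration, so the tagged protein allows focal adhesions to be imaged in cells by green fluorescence (excitation about 485 nm, emission about 507 nm). Superfolder GFP was engineered to fold robustly even when fused to other proteins, which suits it to tagging a large partner such as FAK.
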