Features (pLannotate 1.2.2; 15 found; start..end, strand, type, name):
      1..304     +  enhancer       CMV enhancer: human cytomegalovirus immediate early enhancer
    305..508     +  promoter       CMV promoter: human cytomegalovirus (CMV) immediate early promoter
    553..1270    +  CDS            superfolder GFP (fragment): GFP variant that folds robustly even when fused to poorly folded proteins (Pédelacq et al., 2006) mammalian codon-optimized
   1285..4440    +  CDS            PTK2 (sequence partly withheld): FAK1_CHICK - Also known as FAK, FAK1. Experimental evidence at protein level: Swiss-Prot protein existence level 1. Non-receptor protein-tyrosine kinase that plays an essential role in regulating cell migration, adhesion, spreading, reorganization of the actin cytoskeleton, formation and disassembly of focal adhesions and cell protrusions, cell cycle progression, cell proliferation and apoptosis. Required for early embryonic development, embryonic angiogenesis, normal cardiomyocyte migration and proliferation, and normal heart development. Regulates axon growth and neuronal cell migration, axo
   4494..4578    +  CDS            large T antigen (fragment): large T antigen from SV40 (simian virus 40)
   4601..4722    +  polyA_signal   SV40 poly(A) signal: SV40 polyadenylation signal
   4756..5184    -  rep_origin     f1 ori (sequence partly withheld): f1 bacteriophage origin of replication; arrow indicates direction of (+) strand synthesis
   5211..5315    +  promoter       AmpR promoter: bla
   5317..5674    +  promoter       SV40 promoter: SV40 enhancer and early promoter
   5709..6503    +  CDS            NeoR/KanR: aminoglycoside phosphotransferase from Tn5; aph(3')-II (or nptII); confers resistance to neomycin, kanamycin, and G418 (Geneticin®)
   6524..6676    +  CDS            ble (fragment): BLE_KLEPN - Experimental evidence at protein level: Swiss-Prot protein existence level 1. Binding protein with a strong affinity to the bleomycin family of antibiotics. Binds to CL990; an antimitotic-antibiotic compound. From Klebsiella pneumoniae.
   6735..6782    +  polyA_signal   HSV TK poly(A) signal: herpes simplex virus thymidine kinase polyadenylation signal (Cole and Stacy, 1985)
   6873..6889    -  polyA_signal   bGH poly(A) signal (fragment): bovine growth hormone polyadenylation signal
   7111..7699    +  rep_origin     ori: high-copy-number ColE1/pMB1/pBR322/pUC origin of replication
   7814..7873    +  enhancer       CMV enhancer (fragment): human cytomegalovirus immediate early enhancer
>Addgene plasmid #56484 | sfGFP-FAK-5 | addgene full sequence | sequence record 226423 | Addgene NGS Result
CGTTACATAACTTACGGTAAATGGCCCGCCTGGCTGACCGCCCAACGACCCCCGCCCATTGACGTCAATA
ATGACGTATGTTCCCATAGTAACGCCAATAGGGACTTTCCATTGACGTCAATGGGTGGAGTATTTACGGT
AAACTGCCCACTTGGCAGTACATCAAGTGTATCATATGCCAAGTACGCCCCCTATTGACGTCAATGACGG
TAAATGGCCCGCCTGGCATTATGCCCAGTACATGACCTTATGGGACTTTCCTACTTGGCAGTACATCTAC
GTATTAGTCATCGCTATTACCATGGTGATGCGGTTTTGGCAGTACATCAATGGGCGTGGATAGCGGTTTG
ACTCACGGGGATTTCCAAGTCTCCACCCCATTGACGTCAATGGGAGTTTGTTTTGGCACCAAAATCAACG
GGACTTTCCAAAATGTCGTAACAACTCCGCCCCATTGACGCAAATGGGCGGTAGGCGTGTACGGTGGGAG
GTCTATATAAGCAGAGCTGGTTTAGTGAACCGTCAGATCCGCTAGCGCTACCGGTCGCCACCATGGTGAG
CAAGGGCGAGGAGCTGTTCACCGGGGTGGTGCCCATCCTGGTCGAGCTGGACGGCGACGTAAACGGCCAC
AAGTTCAGCGTGCGCGGCGAGGGCGAGGGCGATGCCACCAACGGCAAGCTGACCCTGAAGTTCATCTGCA
CCACCGGCAAGCTGCCCGTGCCCTGGCCCACCCTCGTGACCACCCTGACCTACGGCGTGCAGTGCTTCAG
CCGCTACCCCGACCACATGAAGCGCCACGACTTCTTCAAGTCCGCCATGCCCGAAGGCTACGTCCAGGAG
CGCACCATCAGCTTCAAGGACGACGGCACCTACAAGACCCGCGCCGAGGTGAAGTTCGAGGGCGACACCC
TGGTGAACCGCATCGAGCTGAAGGGCATCGACTTCAAGGAGGACGGCAACATCCTGGGGCACAAGCTGGA
GTACAACTTCAACAGCCACAACGTCTATATCACCGCCGACAAGCAGAAGAACGGCATCAAGGCCAACTTC
AAGATCCGCCACAACGTGGAGGACGGCAGCGTGCAGCTCGCCGACCACTACCAGCAGAACACCCCCATCG
GCGACGGCCCCGTGCTGCTGCCCGACAACCACTACCTGAGCACCCAGTCCGTGCTGAGCAAAGACCCCAA
CGAGAAGCGCGATCACATGGTCCTGCTGGAGTTCGTGACCGCCGCCGGGATCACTCACGGCATGGACGAG
CTGTACAAGTCCGGACTCAGATCTATGGCAGCAGCTTACCTTGATCCAAACTTGAATCATACACCAAGTT
CAAGTGCAAAGACGCACCTCGGTACTGGGATGGAGCGTTCCCCGGGGGCCATGGAGCGAGTCCTAAAGGT
TTTTCACTACTTTGAAAACAGCAGCGAGCCAACGACGTGGGCCAGCATTATCCGGCATGGAGATGCTACT
GATGTTCGAGGCATAATACAGAAGATTGTGGACTGTCACAAAGTGAAAAATGTGGCCTGCTATGGGTTGC
GACTCAGTCATCTGCAGTCTGAGGAGGTTCACTGGCTGCACCTGGACATGGGGGTATCCAATGTGAGAGA
GAAATTTGAACTAGCACATCCTCCAGAAGAATGGAAATATGAACTGAGAATTCGGTACCTGCCC
[369 nt withheld, positions 1675-2043]
GACAAGGAATGCTTCAAGTGTGCCCTTGGTTCAAGCTGGATTATTTCAGTGGAGCTGGCAATTGGCCCAG
AGGAAGGAATCAGCTACCTTACAGACAAGGGTGCAAATCCAACTCACCTGGCAGATTTTAATCAAGTACA
AACTATTCAGTATTCAAACAGTGAAGACAAGGACAGAAAAGGGATGTTGCAACTGAAGATAGCTGGTGCA
CCTGAGCCTCTGACAGTGACAGCACCATCCTTAACCATTGCAGAGAATATGGCTGACTTGATAGACGGAT
ACTGCCGACTGGTGAATGGAGCCACGCAATCTTTTATTATCAGGCCACAGAAAGAAGGTGAAAGAGCTTT
ACCATCAATACCAAAGCTGGCCAACAATGAGAAGCAAGGAGTAAGGTCGCACACAGTCTCTGTATCAGAA
ACAGATGACTATGCAGAGATAATAGATGAAGAAGATACTTATACAATGCCATCAACCAGAGATTATGAAA
TTCAAAGGGAGAGAATTGAACTGGGGCGCTGCATTGGTGAAGGACAGTTTGGAGATGTGCACCAAGGAAT
TTACATGAGTCCGGAAAATCCAGCTATGGCTGTAGCAATCAAAACATGTAAAAACTGCACCTCAGACAGC
GTTAGAGAAAAGTTCCTACAAGAAGCCTTAACAATGCGTCAGTTTGATCATCCTCACATTGTGAAGCTCA
TTGGAGTTATTACAGAAAACCCAGTGTGGATAATCATGGAGCTCTGTACACTTGGAGAGTTGAGATCGTT
TCTGCAAGTAAGAAAATTCAGCTTGGACCTGGCCTCCCTCATCCTCTACGCTTACCAGCTTAGCACAGCA
CTTGCTTACCTAGAGAGCAAAAGATTTGTACATAGAGATATTGCTGCTAGGAACGTGCTGGTATCTGCCA
CTGACTGTGTGAAATTGGGTGACTTTGGCTTATCCCGATACATGGAAGACAGTACTTACTATAAAGCTTC
CAAAGGAAAGTTACCTATCAAATGGATGGCTCCAGAGTCAATCAACTTCCGACGGTTTACCTCAGCAAGC
GATGTGTGGATGTTTGGTGTGTGTATGTGGGAGATCCTGATGCATGGGGTAAAGCCCTTCCAGGGAGTGA
AAAATAATGATGTTATTGGTCGGATTGAGAACGGTGAGCGGCTCCCCATGCCTCCGAACTGCCCTCCCAC
CCTCTACAGCCTTATGACCAAGTGCTGGGCATACGACCCTAGTAGACGACCCAGGTTTACTGAACTTAAA
GCACAACTCAGTACAATACTGGAGGAGGAGAAGCTGCAGCAAGAGGAACGAATGAGAATGGAATCCAGGC
GACAAGTCACAGTATCCTGGGACTCAGGAGGATCAGATGAAGCTCCTCCCAAGCCCAGCAGGCCTGGTTA
CCCCAGCCCAAGGTCCAGTGAAGGGTTTTATCCGAGTCCTCAGCATATGGTACAGCCAAATCACTACCAG
GTATCTGGCTACTCTGGTTCTCATGGGATACCAGCCATGGCAGGCAGCATTTATCCTGGGCAAGCTTCTC
TCTTGGATCAAACAGATTCCTGGAACCATCGACCTCAGGAAGTATCAGCATGGCAGCCAAACATGGAGGA
TTCGGGCACTTTGGATGTACGAGGAATGGGGCAGGTTCTGCCCACACATCTCATGGAGGAGAGGTTAATA
AGACAACAGCAAGAGATGGAAGAAGATCAACGCTGGCTTGAGAAAGAGGAACGATTCCTGGTAATGAAAC
CTGATGTGCGGCTCTCCAGAGGCAGCATTGAACGGGAGGACGGAGGTCTCCAGGGCCCAGCTGGTAACCA
GCACATATATCAGCCTGTGGGTAAACCAGATCATGCCGCTCCACCAAAGAAGCCCCCTCGCCCTGGAGCC
CCCCACTTGGGCAGCCTCGCGAGCCTGAACAGCCCCGTGGACAGCTACAACGAAGGCGTGAAGATCAAGC
CACAGGAAATCAGCCCTCCTCCTACGGCCAACCTGGACCGCTCCAATGACAAAGTCTATGAGAATGTAAC
CGGGCTGGTGAAAGCTGTCATAGAGATGTCCAGTAAAATACAGCCAGCTCCGCCAGAGGAGTACGTGCCC
ATGGTAAAGGAGGTTGGCTTGGCGCTGAGAACCTTGCTAGCAACAGTGGATGAGTCGCTGCCAGTGCTTC
CTGCAAGCACCCACAGAGAGATTGAGATGGCCCAGAAACTGCTGAACTCTGACCTGGCTGAGCTCATTAA
CAAGATGAAGCTGGCCCAGCAGTACGTCATGACCAGCCTGCAGCAGGAGTACAAGAAGCAAATGCTGACG
GCTGCTCACGCTCTGGCTGTGGATGCCAAGAACTTGCTGGATGTCATCGATCAAGCCAGACTGAAAATGA
TCAGCCAGTCCAGGCCCACTAAGCTGCCGTAGCCGAATTCTGCAGATGGGATCCACCGGATCTAGATAAC
TGATCATAATCAGCCATACCACATTTGTAGAGGTTTTACTTGCTTTAAAAAACCTCCCACACCTCCCCCT
GAACCTGAAACATAAAATGAATGCAATTGTTGTTGTTAACTTGTTTATTGCAGCTTATAATGGTTACAAA
TAAAGCAATAGCATCACAAATTTCACAAATAAAGCATTTTTTTCACTGCATTCTAGTTGTGGTTTGTCCA
AACTCATCAATGTATCTTAACGCGTAAATTGTAAGCGTTAATATTTTGTTAAAATTCGCGTTAAATTTTT
GTTAAATCAGCTCATTTTTTAACCAATAGGCCGAAATCGGCAAAATCCCTTATAAATCAAAAGAATAGAC
CGAGATAGGGT
[37 nt withheld, positions 4855-4891]
AAAGAACGTGGACTCCAACGTCAAAGG
[49 nt withheld, positions 4919-4967]
T
[91 nt withheld, positions 4969-5059]
G
[124 nt withheld, positions 5061-5184]
CAGGTGGCACTTTTCGGGGAAATGTGCGCGGAACCCCTATTTGTTTATTTTTCTAAATACATTCAAATAT
GTATCCGCTCATGAGACAATAACCCTGATAAATGCTTCAATAATATTGAAAAAGGAAGAGTCCTGAGGCG
GAAAGAACCAGCTGTGGAATGTGTGTCAGTTAGGGTGTGGAAAGTCCCCAGGCTCCCCAGCAGGCAGAAG
TATGCAAAGCATGCATCTCAATTAGTCAGCAACCAGGTGTGGAAAGTCCCCAGGCTCCCCAGCAGGCAGA
AGTATGCAAAGCATGCATCTCAATTAGTCAGCAACCATAGTCCCGCCCCTAACTCCGCCCATCCCGCCCC
TAACTCCGCCCAGTTCCGCCCATTCTCCGCCCCATGGCTGACTAATTTTTTTTATTTATGCAGAGGCCGA
GGCCGCCTCGGCCTCTGAGCTATTCCAGAAGTAGTGAGGAGGCTTTTTTGGAGGCCTAGGCTTTTGCAAA
GATCGATCAAGAGACAGGATGAGGATCGTTTCGCATGATTGAACAAGATGGATTGCACGCAGGTTCTCCG
GCCGCTTGGGTGGAGAGGCTATTCGGCTATGACTGGGCACAACAGACAATCGGCTGCTCTGATGCCGCCG
TGTTCCGGCTGTCAGCGCAGGGGCGCCCGGTTCTTTTTGTCAAGACCGACCTGTCCGGTGCCCTGAATGA
ACTGCAAGACGAGGCAGCGCGGCTATCGTGGCTGGCCACGACGGGCGTTCCTTGCGCAGCTGTGCTCGAC
GTTGTCACTGAAGCGGGAAGGGACTGGCTGCTATTGGGCGAAGTGCCGGGGCAGGATCTCCTGTCATCTC
ACCTTGCTCCTGCCGAGAAAGTATCCATCATGGCTGATGCAATGCGGCGGCTGCATACGCTTGATCCGGC
TACCTGCCCATTCGACCACCAAGCGAAACATCGCATCGAGCGAGCACGTACTCGGATGGAAGCCGGTCTT
GTCGATCAGGATGATCTGGACGAAGAGCATCAGGGGCTCGCGCCAGCCGAACTGTTCGCCAGGCTCAAGG
CGAGCATGCCCGACGGCGAGGATCTCGTCGTGACCCATGGCGATGCCTGCTTGCCGAATATCATGGTGGA
AAATGGCCGCTTTTCTGGATTCATCGACTGTGGCCGGCTGGGTGTGGCGGACCGCTATCAGGACATAGCG
TTGGCTACCCGTGATATTGCTGAAGAGCTTGGCGGCGAATGGGCTGACCGCTTCCTCGTGCTTTACGGTA
TCGCCGCTCCCGATTCGCAGCGCATCGCCTTCTATCGCCTTCTTGACGAGTTCTTCTGAGCGGGACTCTG
GGGTTCGAAATGACCGACCAAGCGACGCCCAACCTGCCATCACGAGATTTCGATTCCACCGCCGCCTTCT
ATGAAAGGTTGGGCTTCGGAATCGTTTTCCGGGACGCCGGCTGGATGATCCTCCAGCGCGGGGATCTCAT
GCTGGAGTTCTTCGCCCACCCTAGGGGGAGGCTAACTGAAACACGGAAGGAGACAATACCGGAAGGAACC
CGCGCTATGACGGCAATAAAAAGACAGAATAAAACGCACGGTGTTGGGTCGTTTGTTCATAAACGCGGGG
TTCGGTCCCAGGGCTGGCACTCTGTCGATACCCCACCGAGACCCCATTGGGGCCAATACGCCCGCGTTTC
TTCCTTTTCCCCACCCCACCCCCCAAGTTCGGGTGAAGGCCCAGGGCTCGCAGCCAACGTCGGGGCGGCA
GGCCCTGCCATAGCCTCAGGTTACTCATATATACTTTAGATTGATTTAAAACTTCATTTTTAATTTAAAA
GGATCTAGGTGAAGATCCTTTTTGATAATCTCATGACCAAAATCCCTTAACGTGAGTTTTCGTTCCACTG
AGCGTCAGACCCCGTAGAAAAGATCAAAGGATCTTCTTGAGATCCTTTTTTTCTGCGCGTAATCTGCTGC
TTGCAAACAAAAAAACCACCGCTACCAGCGGTGGTTTGTTTGCCGGATCAAGAGCTACCAACTCTTTTTC
CGAAGGTAACTGGCTTCAGCAGAGCGCAGATACCAAATACTGTTCTTCTAGTGTAGCCGTAGTTAGGCCA
CCACTTCAAGAACTCTGTAGCACCGCCTACATACCTCGCTCTGCTAATCCTGTTACCAGTGGCTGCTGCC
AGTGGCGATAAGTCGTGTCTTACCGGGTTGGACTCAAGACGATAGTTACCGGATAAGGCGCAGCGGTCGG
GCTGAACGGGGGGTTCGTGCACACAGCCCAGCTTGGAGCGAACGACCTACACCGAACTGAGATACCTACA
GCGTGAGCTATGAGAAAGCGCCACGCTTCCCGAAGGGAGAAAGGCGGACAGGTATCCGGTAAGCGGCAGG
GTCGGAACAGGAGAGCGCACGAGGGAGCTTCCAGGGGGAAACGCCTGGTATCTTTATAGTCCTGTCGGGT
TTCGCCACCTCTGACTTGAGCGTCGATTTTTGTGATGCTCGTCAGGGGGGCGGAGCCTATGGAAAAACGC
CAGCAACGCGGCCTTTTTACGGTTCCTGGCCTTTTGCTGGCCTTTTGCTCACATGTTCTTTCCTGCGTTA
TCCCCTGATTCTGTGGATAACCGTATTACCGCCATGCATTAGTTATTAATAGTAATCAATTACGGGGTCA
TTAGTTCATAGCCCATATATGGAGTTCCG
