>Addgene plasmid #56484 | sfGFP-FAK-5 | depositor partial sequence | sequence record 87377 | insert sequence
GACGTCAGATCCGCTAGCGCTACCGGTCGCCACCATGGTGAGCAAGGGCGAGGAGCTGTTCACCGGGGTG
GTGCCCATCCTGGTCGAGCTGGACGGCGACGTAAACGGCCACAAGTTCAGCGTGCGCGGCGAGGGCGAGG
GCGATGCCACCAACGGCAAGCTGACCCTGAAGTTCATCTGCACCACCGGCAAGCTGCCCGTGCCCTGGCC
CACCCTCGTGACCACCCTGACCTACGGCGTGCAGTGCTTCAGCCGCTACCCCGACCACATGAAGCGCCAC
GACTTCTTCAAGTCCGCCATGCCCGAAGGCTACGTCCAGGAGCGCACCATCAGCTTCAAGGACGACGGCA
CCTACAAGACCCGCGCCGAGGTGAAGTTCGAGGGCGACACCCTGGTGAACCGCATCGAGCTGAAGGGCAT
CGACTTCAAGGAGGACGGCAACATCCTGGGGCACAAGCTGGAGTACAACTTCAACAGCCACAACGTCTAT
ATCACCGCCGACAAGCAGAAGAACGGCATCAAGGCCAACTTCAAGATCCGCCACAACGTGGAGGACGGCA
GCGTGCAGCTCGCCGACCACTACCAGCAGAACACCCCCATCGGCGACGGCCCCGTGCTGCTGCCCGACAA
CCACTACCTGAGCACCCAGTCCGTGCTGAGCAAAGACCCCAACGAGAAGCGCGATCACATGGTCCTGCTG
GAGTTCGTGACCGCCGCCGGGATCACTCACGGCATGGACGAGCTGTACAAGTCCGGACTCAGATCTATGG
CAGCAGCTTACCTTGATCCAAACTTGAATCATACACCAAGTTCAAGTGCAAAGACGCACCTCGGTACTGG
GATGGAGCGTTCCCCGGGGGCCATGGAGCGAGTCCTAAAGGTTTTTCACTACTTTGAAAACAGCAGCGAG
CCAACGACGTGGGCCAGCATTATCCGGCATGGAGATGCTACTGATGTTCGAGGCATAATACAGAAGATTG
TGGACTGTCACAAAGTGAAAAATGTGGCCTGCTATGGGTTGCGACTCAGTCATCTGCAGTCTGAGGAGGT
TCACTGGCTGCACCTGGACATGGGGGTATCCAATGTGAGAGAGAAATTTGAACTAGCACATCCTCCAGAA
GAATGGAAATATGAACTGAGAATTCGGTACCTGCCC
[369 nt withheld, positions 1157-1525]
GACAAGGAATGCTTCAAGTGTGCCCTTGGTTCAAGCTGGATTATTTCAGTGGAGCTGGCAATTGGCCCAG
AGGAAGGAATCAGCTACCTTACAGACAAGGGTGCAAATCCAACTCACCTGGCAGATTTTAATCAAGTACA
AACTATTCAGTATTCAAACAGTGAAGACAAGGACAGAAAAGGGATGTTGCAACTGAAGATAGCTGGTGCA
CCTGAGCCTCTGACAGTGACAGCACCATCCTTAACCATTGCAGAGAATATGGCTGACTTGATAGACGGAT
ACTGCCGACTGGTGAATGGAGCCACGCAATCTTTTATTATCAGGCCACAGAAAGAAGGTGAAAGAGCTTT
ACCATCAATACCAAAGCTGGCCAACAATGAGAAGCAAGGAGTAAGGTCGCACACAGTCTCTGTATCAGAA
ACAGATGACTATGCAGAGATAATAGATGAAGAAGATACTTATACAATGCCATCAACCAGAGATTATGAAA
TTCAAAGGGAGAGAATTGAACTGGGGCGCTGCATTGGTGAAGGACAGTTTGGAGATGTGCACCAAGGAAT
TTACATGAGTCCGGAAAATCCAGCTATGGCTGTAGCAATCAAAACATGTAAAAACTGCACCTCAGACAGC
GTTAGAGAAAAGTTCCTACAAGAAGCCTTAACAATGCGTCAGTTTGATCATCCTCACATTGTGAAGCTCA
TTGGAGTTATTACAGAAAACCCAGTGTGGATAATCATGGAGCTCTGTACACTTGGAGAGTTGAGATCGTT
TCTGCAAGTAAGAAAATTCAGCTTGGACCTGGCCTCCCTCATCCTCTACGCTTACCAGCTTAGCACAGCA
CTTGCTTACCTAGAGAGCAAAAGATTTGTACATAGAGATATTGCTGCTAGGAACGTGCTGGTATCTGCCA
CTGACTGTGTGAAATTGGGTGACTTTGGCTTATCCCGATACATGGAAGACAGTACTTACTATAAAGCTTC
CAAAGGAAAGTTACCTATCAAATGGATGGCTCCAGAGTCAATCAACTTCCGACGGTTTACCTCAGCAAGC
GATGTGTGGATGTTTGGTGTGTGTATGTGGGAGATCCTGATGCATGGGGTAAAGCCCTTCCAGGGAGTGA
AAAATAATGATGTTATTGGTCGGATTGAGAACGGTGAGCGGCTCCCCATGCCTCCGAACTGCCCTCCCAC
CCTCTACAGCCTTATGACCAAGTGCTGGGCATACGACCCTAGTAGACGACCCAGGTTTACTGAACTTAAA
GCACAACTCAGTACAATACTGGAGGAGGAGAAGCTGCAGCAAGAGGAACGAATGAGAATGGAATCCAGGC
GACAAGTCACAGTATCCTGGGACTCAGGAGGATCAGATGAAGCTCCTCCCAAGCCCAGCAGGCCTGGTTA
CCCCAGCCCAAGGTCCAGTGAAGGGTTTTATCCGAGTCCTCAGCATATGGTACAGCCAAATCACTACCAG
GTATCTGGCTACTCTGGTTCTCATGGGATACCAGCCATGGCAGGCAGCATTTATCCTGGGCAAGCTTCTC
TCTTGGATCAAACAGATTCCTGGAACCATCGACCTCAGGAAGTATCAGCATGGCAGCCAAACATGGAGGA
TTCGGGCACTTTGGATGTACGAGGAATGGGGCAGGTTCTGCCCACACATCTCATGGAGGAGAGGTTAATA
AGACAACAGCAAGAGATGGAAGAAGATCAACGCTGGCTTGAGAAAGAGGAACGATTCCTGGTAATGAAAC
CTGATGTGCGGCTCTCCAGAGGCAGCATTGAACGGGAGGACGGAGGTCTCCAGGGCCCAGCTGGTAACCA
GCACATATATCAGCCTGTGGGTAAACCAGATCATGCCGCTCCACCAAAGAAGCCCCCTCGCCCTGGAGCC
CCCCACTTGGGCAGCCTCGCGAGCCTGAACAGCCCCGTGGACAGCTACAACGAAGGCGTGAAGATCAAGC
CACAGGAAATCAGCCCTCCTCCTACGGCCAACCTGGACCGCTCCAATGACAAAGTCTATGAGAATGTAAC
CGGGCTGGTGAAAGCTGTCATAGAGATGTCCAGTAAAATACAGCCAGCTCCGCCAGAGGAGTACGTGCCC
ATGGTAAAGGAGGTTGGCTTGGCGCTGAGAACCTTGCTAGCAACAGTGGATGAGTCGCTGCCAGTGCTTC
CTGCAAGCACCCACAGAGAGATTGAGATGGCCCAGAAACTGCTGAACTCTGACCTGGCTGAGCTCATTAA
CAAGATGAAGCTGGCCCAGCAGTACGTCATGACCAGCCTGCAGCAGGAGTACAAGAAGCAAATGCTGACG
GCTGCTCACGCTCTGGCTGTGGATGCCAAGAACTTGCTGGATGTCATCGATCAAGCCAGACTGAAAATGA
TCAGCCAGTCCAGGCCCACTAAGCTGCCGTAGCCGAATTCTGCAGATGGGATCCACCGGATCTAGATAAC
TGATCATAATCAGCCATACCACATTG
